Addgene plasmid #145237: pGAL4-DBD-HOXA13-44A-IDR
Purpose: Expresses fusion of GAL4 DNA-binding domain and HOXA13-44A IDR
Depositing lab: Denes Hnisz. Depositing organization: Max Planck Institute for Molecular Genetics. Publication: Unblending of Transcriptional Condensates in Human Repeat Expansion Disease. Basu S, Mackowiak SD, Niskanen H, Knezevic D, Asimi V, Grosswendt S, Geertsema H, Ali S, Jerkovic I, Ewers H, Mundlos S, Meissner A, Ibrahim DM, Hnisz D. Cell. 2020 May 28;181(5):1062-1079.e30. doi: 10.1016/j.cell.2020.04.018. Epub 2020 May 7. PubMed 32386547.
Backbone
  Vector backbone: pcDNA3.1
  Vector type: Mammalian Expression
Growth in bacteria
  Bacterial resistance: Ampicillin, 100 μg/mL
  Growth temperature: 37°C
  Growth strain: DH5alpha
  Copy number: High Copy
Gene/Insert
  Gene/Insert name: HOXA13-44A-IDR
  Species: H. sapiens (human)
  Mutation: A-repeats deleted
  Entrez Gene: HOXA13 (a.k.a. HOX1, HOX1J)
  Cloning method: Restriction Enzyme; 5′ cloning site Unknown (unknown if destroyed)
  Sequencing primers: 5′ agactgatatgcctctaaca; 3′ GAGAAAGGAAGGGAAGAAAGCG
Terms and licenses: Academic/Nonprofit Terms; Industry Terms: Not Available to Industry
How to cite: pGAL4-DBD-HOXA13-44A-IDR was a gift from Denes Hnisz (Addgene plasmid # 145237 ; http://n2t.net/addgene:145237 ; RRID:Addgene_145237)
