[The description below was written by a language model from this plasmid's Addgene catalogue record and pLannotate feature annotations shown in this document.]
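Description:
pGAL4-DBD-HOXA13-44A-IDR is a mammalian expression plasmid built on the pcDNA3.1 backbone that produces a fusion of the yeast GAL4 DNA-binding domain with part of human HOXA13. The sequenced record is about 6.3 kb. It is maintained in E. coli through a high-copy ColE1/pUC-type origin with ampicillin selection (AmpR under its own bla promoter). It also carries an f1 origin, which permits single-stranded DNA production. For mammalian cells, an SV40 enhancer/early promoter drives a neomycin/kanamycin phosphotransferase gene followed by an SV40 polyadenylation signal, the usual arrangement for G418 selection of stable transfectants. The short annotated hits to an HIV-1 LTR, ble, lacI and bom are only fragments, probably backbone remnants or annotation artefacts rather than functional parts.

The expression cassette uses the CMV immediate-early enhancer and promoter, with a T7 promoter downstream, to transcribe the GAL4 DNA-binding domain coding sequence. This is followed almost immediately by a HOXA13 fragment of roughly 460 bp and terminated by the bGH polyadenylation signal. An SP6 promoter lies in the reverse orientation after the insert. The catalogue describes the HOXA13 portion as the protein's intrinsically disordered region (IDR), with the mutation noted as deletion of the alanine repeats. The exact meaning of "44A" in the name is not explained in the record.

GAL4-DBD fusions tether a test domain to UAS sites in a co-transfected reporter, so that its transactivation capacity can be measured independently of its native DNA binding. That use fits the associated study on transcriptional condensates in repeat expansion disease, although the record does not describe a specific assay or reporter.
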