Features (pLannotate 1.2.2; 22 found; start..end, strand, type, name):
      1..380     +  enhancer       CMV enhancer: human cytomegalovirus immediate early enhancer
    381..584     +  promoter       CMV promoter: human cytomegalovirus (CMV) immediate early promoter
    580..613     +  LTR            5' LTR (truncated) (fragment): truncated 5' long terminal repeat (LTR) from HIV-1
    629..647     +  promoter       T7 promoter: promoter for bacteriophage T7 RNA polymerase
    710..1150    +  CDS            GAL4 DNA binding domain: DNA binding domain of the GAL4 transcriptional activator; Saccharomyces cerevisiae GAL4 (truncated)
   1160..1621    +  CDS            HOXA13 (fragment): HXA13_HUMAN - Also known as HOX1J. Experimental evidence at protein level: Swiss-Prot protein existence level 1. Sequence-specific transcription factor which is part of a developmental regulatory system that provides cells with specific positional identities on the anterior-posterior axis. From Homo sapiens (Human).
   1646..1664    -  promoter       SP6 promoter: promoter for bacteriophage SP6 RNA polymerase
   1690..1914    +  polyA_signal   bGH poly(A) signal: bovine growth hormone polyadenylation signal
   1918..1939    +  promoter       SV40 promoter (fragment): SV40 enhancer and early promoter
   1960..2388    +  rep_origin     f1 ori (sequence partly withheld): f1 bacteriophage origin of replication; arrow indicates direction of (+) strand synthesis
   2402..2731    +  promoter       SV40 promoter: SV40 enhancer and early promoter
   2798..3589    +  CDS            neo: KKA2_KLEPN - Also known as kan, nptII. Experimental evidence at protein level: Swiss-Prot protein existence level 1. Resistance to kanamycin, neomycin, paromomycin, ribostamycin, butirosin and gentamicin B. From Klebsiella pneumoniae.
   3613..3771    +  CDS            ble (fragment): BLE_KLEPN - Experimental evidence at protein level: Swiss-Prot protein existence level 1. Binding protein with a strong affinity to the bleomycin family of antibiotics. Binds to CL990; an antimitotic-antibiotic compound. From Klebsiella pneumoniae.
   3766..3887    +  polyA_signal   SV40 poly(A) signal: SV40 polyadenylation signal
   3960..3976    -  protein_bind   lac operator: The lac repressor binds to the lac operator to inhibit transcription in E. coli. This inhibition can be relieved by adding lactose or isopropyl-β-D-thiogalactopyranoside (IPTG). lac repressor encoded by lacI
   3984..4014    -  promoter       lac promoter: promoter for the E. coli lac operon
   4029..4050    -  protein_bind   CAP binding site: CAP binding activates transcription in the presence of cAMP. E. coli catabolite activator protein
   4063..4155    -  CDS            lacI (fragment): lac repressor; lacI; The lac repressor binds to the lac operator to inhibit transcription in E. coli. This inhibition can be relieved by adding lactose or isopropyl-β-D-thiogalactopyranoside (IPTG).
   4338..4926    -  rep_origin     ori: high-copy-number ColE1/pMB1/pBR322/pUC origin of replication
   5097..5957    -  CDS            AmpR: β-lactamase; bla; confers resistance to ampicillin, carbenicillin, and related antibiotics
   5958..6062    -  promoter       AmpR promoter: bla
   6121..6173    -  misc_feature   bom (fragment): basis of mobility region from pBR322
>Addgene plasmid #145237 | pGAL4-DBD-HOXA13-44A-IDR | addgene full sequence | sequence record 311420 | Addgene NGS Result
GACATTGATTATTGACTAGTTATTAATAGTAATCAATTACGGGGTCATTAGTTCATAGCCCATATATGGA
GTTCCGCGTTACATAACTTACGGTAAATGGCCCGCCTGGCTGACCGCCCAACGACCCCCGCCCATTGACG
TCAATAATGACGTATGTTCCCATAGTAACGCCAATAGGGACTTTCCATTGACGTCAATGGGTGGAGTATT
TACGGTAAACTGCCCACTTGGCAGTACATCAAGTGTATCATATGCCAAGTACGCCCCCTATTGACGTCAA
TGACGGTAAATGGCCCGCCTGGCATTATGCCCAGTACATGACCTTATGGGACTTTCCTACTTGGCAGTAC
ATCTACGTATTAGTCATCGCTATTACCATGGTGATGCGGTTTTGGCAGTACATCAATGGGCGTGGATAGC
GGTTTGACTCACGGGGATTTCCAAGTCTCCACCCCATTGACGTCAATGGGAGTTTGTTTTGGCACCAAAA
TCAACGGGACTTTCCAAAATGTCGTAACAACTCCGCCCCATTGACGCAAATGGGCGGTAGGCGTGTACGG
TGGGAGGTCTATATAAGCAGAGCTCTCTGGCTAACTAGAGAACCCACTGCTTACTGGCTTATCGAAATTA
ATACGACTCACTATAGGGAGACCCAAGCTTGGTACCGAGCTCGGATCCACTAGTAACGGCCGCCAGTGTG
CTGGAATTCATGAAGCTACTGTCTTCTATCGAACAAGCATGCGATATTTGCCGACTTAAAAAGCTCAAGT
GCTCCAAAGAAAAACCGAAGTGCGCCAAGTGTCTGAAGAACAACTGGGAGTGTCGCTACTCTCCCAAAAC
CAAAAGGTCTCCGCTGACTAGGGCACATCTGACAGAAGTGGAATCAAGGCTAGAAAGACTGGAACAGCTA
TTTCTACTGATTTTTCCTCGAGAAGACCTTGACATGATTTTGAAAATGGATTCTTTACAGGATATAAAAG
CATTGTTAACAGGATTATTTGTACAAGATAATGTGAATAAAGATGCCGTCACAGATAGATTGGCTTCAGT
GGAGACTGATATGCCTCTAACATTGAGACAGCATAGAATAAGTGCGACATCATCATCGGAAGAGAGTAGT
AACAAAGGTCAAAGACAGTTGACTGTATCGGCGATCGCTGAGTTGAACAAAAACATGGAGGGGGGGGCTG
GAGGAGGTGGCTTCCCGCATCCTGCTGCTGCGGCAGCTGGGGGGAATTTTTCAGTCAATCAGTGCAGAAA
CCTGATGGCGCACCCTGCCCCACTTGCACCGGGAGCTGCATCAGCGTACAGCTCAGCGCCGGGAGAAGCT
CCACCGAGCTCATCTAGTGGTGGACCCGGACCAGCGGGTCCCGCTGGGGCCGAGGCTGCGAAACAATGTT
CCCCCTGTTCTGCAGCCGCACAGTCCTCTTCAGGCCCTGCGGCATTGCCATATGGATACTTTGGGTCAGG
CTATTATCCCTGCGCCCGCATGGGTCCTCATCCAAATGCGATCAAGAGCTGCGCGCAGCCTGCTAGTGCC
GCGGCAGCGGCAGCCTTTGCTGATAAATACATGGATACCGCGGGCCCCGCAGCAGAAGAATTTAGCAGCC
GAGCTAAGGAGTGACGTACGTCTAGAGGGCCCTATTCTATAGTGTCACCTAAATGCTAGAGCTCGCTGAT
CAGCCTCGACTGTGCCTTCTAGTTGCCAGCCATCTGTTGTTTGCCCCTCCCCCGTGCCTTCCTTGACCCT
GGAAGGTGCCACTCCCACTGTCCTTTCCTAATAAAATGAGGAAATTGCATCGCATTGTCTGAGTAGGTGT
CATTCTATTCTGGGGGGTGGGGTGGGGCAGGACAGCAAGGGGGAGGATTGGGAAGACAATAGCAGGCATG
CTGGGGATGCGGTGGGCTCTATGGCTTCTGAGGCGGAAAGAACCAGCTGGGGCTCTAGGGGGTATCCCC
[124 nt withheld, positions 1960-2083]
C
[91 nt withheld, positions 2085-2175]
A
[49 nt withheld, positions 2177-2225]
CCTTTGACGTTGGAGTCCACGTTCTTT
[37 nt withheld, positions 2253-2289]
ACCCTATCTCGGTCTATTCTTTTGATTTATAAGGGATTTTGCCGATTTCGGCCTATTGGTTAAAAAATGA
GCTGATTTAACAAAAATTTAACGCGAATTAATTCTGTGGAATGTGTGTCAGTTAGGGTGTGGAAAGTCCC
CAGGCTCCCCAGCAGGCAGAAGTATGCAAAGCATGCATCTCAATTAGTCAGCAACCAGGTGTGGAAAGTC
CCCAGGCTCCCCAGCAGGCAGAAGTATGCAAAGCATGCATCTCAATTAGTCAGCAACCATAGTCCCGCCC
CTAACTCCGCCCATCCCGCCCCTAACTCCGCCCAGTTCCGCCCATTCTCCGCCCCATGGCTGACTAATTT
TTTTTATTTATGCAGAGGCCGAGGCCGCCTCTGCCTCTGAGCTATTCCAGAAGTAGTGAGGAGGCTTTTT
TGGAGGCCTAGGCTTTTGCAAAAAGCTCCCGGGAGCTTGTATATCCATTTTCGGATCTGATCAAGAGACA
GGATGAGGATCGTTTCGCATGATTGAACAAGATGGATTGCACGCAGGTTCTCCGGCCGCTTGGGTGGAGA
GGCTATTCGGCTATGACTGGGCACAACAGACAATCGGCTGCTCTGATGCCGCCGTGTTCCGGCTGTCAGC
GCAGGGGCGCCCGGTTCTTTTTGTCAAGACCGACCTGTCCGGTGCCCTGAATGAACTGCAGGACGAGGCA
GCGCGGCTATCGTGGCTGGCCACGACGGGCGTTCCTTGCGCAGCTGTGCTCGACGTTGTCACTGAAGCGG
GAAGGGACTGGCTGCTATTGGGCGAAGTGCCGGGGCAGGATCTCCTGTCATCTCACCTTGCTCCTGCCGA
GAAAGTATCCATCATGGCTGATGCAATGCGGCGGCTGCATACGCTTGATCCGGCTACCTGCCCATTCGAC
CACCAAGCGAAACATCGCATCGAGCGAGCACGTACTCGGATGGAAGCCGGTCTTGTCGATCAGGATGATC
TGGACGAAGAGCATCAGGGGCTCGCGCCAGCCGAACTGTTCGCCAGGCTCAAGGCGCGCATGCCCGACGG
CGAGGATCTCGTCGTGACCCATGGCGATGCCTGCTTGCCGAATATCATGGTGGAAAATGGCCGCTTTTCT
GGATTCATCGACTGTGGCCGGCTGGGTGTGGCGGACCGCTATCAGGACATAGCGTTGGCTACCCGTGATA
TTGCTGAAGAGCTTGGCGGCGAATGGGCTGACCGCTTCCTCGTGCTTTACGGTATCGCCGCTCCCGATTC
GCAGCGCATCGCCTTCTATCGCCTTCTTGACGAGTTCTTCTGAGCGGGACTCTGGGGTTCGAAATGACCG
ACCAAGCGACGCCCAACCTGCCATCACGAGATTTCGATTCCACCGCCGCCTTCTATGAAAGGTTGGGCTT
CGGAATCGTTTTCCGGGACGCCGGCTGGATGATCCTCCAGCGCGGGGATCTCATGCTGGAGTTCTTCGCC
CACCCCAACTTGTTTATTGCAGCTTATAATGGTTACAAATAAAGCAATAGCATCACAAATTTCACAAATA
AAGCATTTTTTTCACTGCATTCTAGTTGTGGTTTGTCCAAACTCATCAATGTATCTTATCATGTCTGTAT
ACCGTCGACCTCTAGCTAGAGCTTGGCGTAATCATGGTCATAGCTGTTTCCTGTGTGAAATTGTTATCCG
CTCACAATTCCACACAACATACGAGCCGGAAGCATAAAGTGTAAAGCCTGGGGTGCCTAATGAGTGAGCT
AACTCACATTAATTGCGTTGCGCTCACTGCCCGCTTTCCAGTCGGGAAACCTGTCGTGCCAGCTGCATTA
ATGAATCGGCCAACGCGCGGGGAGAGGCGGTTTGCGTATTGGGCGCTCTTCCGCTTCCTCGCTCACTGAC
TCGCTGCGCTCGGTCGTTCGGCTGCGGCGAGCGGTATCAGCTCACTCAAAGGCGGTAATACGGTTATCCA
CAGAATCAGGGGATAACGCAGGAAAGAACATGTGAGCAAAAGGCCAGCAAAAGGCCAGGAACCGTAAAAA
GGCCGCGTTGCTGGCGTTTTTCCATAGGCTCCGCCCCCCTGACGAGCATCACAAAAATCGACGCTCAAGT
CAGAGGTGGCGAAACCCGACAGGACTATAAAGATACCAGGCGTTTCCCCCTGGAAGCTCCCTCGTGCGCT
CTCCTGTTCCGACCCTGCCGCTTACCGGATACCTGTCCGCCTTTCTCCCTTCGGGAAGCGTGGCGCTTTC
TCATAGCTCACGCTGTAGGTATCTCAGTTCGGTGTAGGTCGTTCGCTCCAAGCTGGGCTGTGTGCACGAA
CCCCCCGTTCAGCCCGACCGCTGCGCCTTATCCGGTAACTATCGTCTTGAGTCCAACCCGGTAAGACACG
ACTTATCGCCACTGGCAGCAGCCACTGGTAACAGGATTAGCAGAGCGAGGTATGTAGGCGGTGCTACAGA
GTTCTTGAAGTGGTGGCCTAACTACGGCTACACTAGAAGAACAGTATTTGGTATCTGCGCTCTGCTGAAG
CCAGTTACCTTCGGAAAAAGAGTTGGTAGCTCTTGATCCGGCAAACAAACCACCGCTGGTAGCGGTGGTT
TTTTTGTTTGCAAGCAGCAGATTACGCGCAGAAAAAAAGGATCTCAAGAAGATCCTTTGATCTTTTCTAC
GGGGTCTGACGCTCAGTGGAACGAAAACTCACGTTAAGGGATTTTGGTCATGAGATTATCAAAAAGGATC
TTCACCTAGATCCTTTTAAATTAAAAATGAAGTTTTAAATCAATCTAAAGTATATATGAGTAAACTTGGT
CTGACAGTTACCAATGCTTAATCAGTGAGGCACCTATCTCAGCGATCTGTCTATTTCGTTCATCCATAGT
TGCCTGACTTCCCGTCGTGTAGATAACTACGATACGGGAGGGCTTACCATCTGGCCCCAGTGCTGCAATG
ATACCGCGAGACCCACGCTCACCGGCTCCAGATTTATCAGCAATAAACCAGCCAGCCGGAAGGGCCGAGC
GCAGAAGTGGTCCTGCAACTTTATCCGCCTCCATCCAGTCTATTAATTGTTGCCGGGAAGCTAGAGTAAG
TAGTTCGCCAGTTAATAGTTTGCGCAACGTTGTTGCCATTGCTACAGGCATCGTGGTGTCACGCTCGTCG
TTTGGTATGGCTTCATTCAGCTCCGGTTCCCAACGATCAAGGCGAGTTACATGATCCCCCATGTTGTGCA
AAAAAGCGGTTAGCTCCTTCGGTCCTCCGATCGTTGTCAGAAGTAAGTTGGCCGCAGTGTTATCACTCAT
GGTTATGGCAGCACTGCATAATTCTCTTACTGTCATGCCATCCGTAAGATGCTTTTCTGTGACTGGTGAG
TACTCAACCAAGTCATTCTGAGAATAGTGTATGCGGCGACCGAGTTGCTCTTGCCCGGCGTCAATACGGG
ATAATACCGCGCCACATAGCAGAACTTTAAAAGTGCTCATCATTGGAAAACGTTCTTCGGGGCGAAAACT
CTCAAGGATCTTACCGCTGTTGAGATCCAGTTCGATGTAACCCACTCGTGCACCCAACTGATCTTCAGCA
TCTTTTACTTTCACCAGCGTTTCTGGGTGAGCAAAAACAGGAAGGCAAAATGCCGCAAAAAAGGGAATAA
GGGCGACACGGAAATGTTGAATACTCATACTCTTCCTTTTTCAATATTATTGAAGCATTTATCAGGGTTA
TTGTCTCATGAGCGGATACATATTTGAATGTATTTAGAAAAATAAACAAATAGGGGTTCCGCGCACATTT
CCCCGAAAAGTGCCACCTGACGTCGACGGATCGGGAGATCTCCCGATCCCCTATGGTGCACTCTCAGTAC
AATCTGCTCTGATGCCGCATAGTTAAGCCAGTATCTGCTCCCTGCTTGTGTGTTGGAGGTCGCTGAGTAG
TGCGCGAGCAAAATTTAAGCTACAACAAGGCAAGGCTTGACCGACAATTGCATGAAGAATCTGCTTAGGG
TTAGGCGTTTTGCGCTGCTTCGCGATGTACGGGCCAGATATACGCGTT
